>Addgene plasmid #204694 | pcDNA5-FRT/TO-mNeonGreen-BRD4-NUT | addgene full sequence | sequence record 405169 | Addgene NGS Result
GACGGATCGGGAGATCTCCCGATCCCCTATGGTGCACTCTCAGTACAATCTGCTCTGATGCCGCATAGTT
AAGCCAGTATCTGCTCCCTGCTTGTGTGTTGGAGGTCGCTGAGTAGTGCGCGAGCAAAATTTAAGCTACA
ACAAGGCAAGGCTTGACCGACAATTGCATGAAGAATCTGCTTAGGGTTAGGCGTTTTGCGCTGCTTCGCG
ATGTACGGGCCAGATATACGCGTTGACATTGATTATTGACTAGTTATTAATAGTAATCAATTACGGGGTC
ATTAGTTCATAGCCCATATATGGAGTTCCGCGTTACATAACTTACGGTAAATGGCCCGCCTGGCTGACCG
CCCAACGACCCCCGCCCATTGACGTCAATAATGACGTATGTTCCCATAGTAACGCCAATAGGGACTTTCC
ATTGACGTCAATGGGTGGAGTATTTACGGTAAACTGCCCACTTGGCAGTACATCAAGTGTATCATATGCC
AAGTACGCCCCCTATTGACGTCAATGACGGTAAATGGCCCGCCTGGCATTATGCCCAGTACATGACCTTA
TGGGACTTTCCTACTTGGCAGTACATCTACGTATTAGTCATCGCTATTACCATGGTGATGCGGTTTTGGC
AGTACATCAATGGGCGTGGATAGCGGTTTGACTCACGGGGATTTCCAAGTCTCCACCCCATTGACGTCAA
TGGGAGTTTGTTTTGGCACCAAAATCAACGGGACTTTCCAAAATGTCGTAACAACTCCGCCCCATTGACG
CAAATGGGCGGTAGGCGTGTACGGTGGGAGGTCTATATAAGCAGAGCTCTCCCTATCAGTGATAGAGATC
TCCCTATCAGTGATAGAGATCGTCGACGAGCTCGTTTAGTGAACCGTCAGATCGCCTGGAGACGCCATCC
ACGCTGTTTTGACCTCCATAGAAGACACCGGGACCGATCCAGCCTCCGGACTCTAGCGTTTAAACTTAAG
CTTGGTACCGAGCTCGGATCCACTAGTCCAGTGTGGTGGAATTCTGCAGATATCCAGCACAGTGGCGGCC
GATGGGACCGGCTGCCAAGCGCGTGAAACTCGATGGCGTGAGCAAGGGCGAGGAGGATAACATGGCCTCT
CTCCCAGCGACACATGAGTTACACATCTTTGGCTCCATCAACGGTGTGGACTTTGACATGGTGGGTCAGG
GCACCGGCAATCCAAATGATGGTTATGAGGAGTTAAACCTGAAGTCCACCAAGGGTGACCTCCAGTTCTC
CCCCTGGATTCTGGTCCCTCATATCGGGTATGGCTTCCATCAGTACCTGCCCTACCCTGACGGGATGTCG
CCTTTCCAGGCCGCAATGGTAGATGGCTCCGGATACCAAGTCCATCGCACAATGCAGTTTGAAGATGGTG
CCTCCCTTACTGTTAACTACCGCTACACCTACGAGGGAAGCCACATCAAAGGAGAGGCCCAGGTGAAGGG
GACTGGTTTCCCTGCTGACGGTCCTGTGATGACCAACTCGCTGACCGCTGCGGACTGGTGCAGGTCGAAG
AAGACTTACCCCAACGACAAAACCATCATCAGTACCTTTAAGTGGAGTTACACCACTGGAAATGGCAAGC
GCTACCGGAGCACTGCGCGGACCACCTACACCTTTGCCAAGCCAATGGCGGCTAACTATCTGAAGAACCA
GCCGATGTACGTGTTCCGTAAGACGGAACTCAAGCACTCCAAGACCGAACTCAACTTCAAGGAGTGGCAA
AAGGCCTTTACCGATGTGATGGGCATGGACGAGCTGTACAAGGGCGGCTCGTACGTGTACAAGTCTGCGG
AGAGCGGCCCTGGGACGAGATTGAGAAATCTGCCAGTAATGGGGGATGGACTAGAAACTTCCCAAATGTC
TACAACACAGGCCCAGGCCCAACCCCAGCCAGCCAACGCAGCCAGCACCAACCCCCCGCCCCCAGAGACC
TCCAACCCTAACAAGCCCAAGAGGCAG
[300 nt withheld, positions 1988-2287]
AAAATAAATGAGCTACCCACAGAAGAAACCGAGATCATGATAGTCCAGGCAAAAGGAAGAGGACGTGGGA
GGAAAGAAACAGGGACAGCAAAACCTGGCGTTTCCACGGTACCAAACACAACTCAAGCATCGACTCCTCC
GCAGACCCAGACCCCTCAGCCGAATCCTCCTCCTGTGCAGGCCACGCCTCACCCCTTCCCTGCCGTCACC
CCGGACCTCATCGTCCAGACCCCTGTCATGACAGTGGTGCCTCCCCAGCCACTGCAGACGCCCCCGCCAG
TGCCCCCCCAGCCACAACCCCCACCCGCTCCAGCTCCCCAGCCCGTACAGAGCCACCCACCCATCATCGC
GGCCACCCCACAGCCTGTGAAGACAAAGAAGGGAGTGAAGAGGAAAGCAGACACCACCACCCCCACCACC
ATTGACCCCATTCACGAGCCACCCTCGCTGCCCCCGGAGCCCAAGACCACCAAGCTGGGCCAGCGGCGGG
AGAGCAGCCGGCCTGTGAAACCTCCAAAGAAGGACGTGCCCGACTCTCAGCAGCACCCAGCACCAGAGAA
GAGCAGCAAGGTCTCGGAGCAGCTCAAGTGCTGCAGCGGCATCCTCAAGGAGATGTTTGCCAAGAAGCAC
GCCGCCTACGCCTGGCCCTTCTACAAGCCTGTGGACGTGGAGGCACTGGGCCTACACGACTACTGTGACA
TCATCAAGCACCCCATGGACATGAGCACAATCAAGTCTAAACTGGAGGCCCGTGAGTACCGTGATGCTCA
GGAGTTTGGTGCTGACGTCCGATTGATGTTCTCCAACTGCTATAAGTACAACCCTCCTGACCATGAGGTG
GTGGCCATGGCCCGCAAGCTCCAGGATGTGTTCGAAATGCGCTTTGCCAAGATGCCGGACGAGCCTGAGG
AGCCAGTGGTGGCCGTGTCCTCCCCGGCAGTGCCCCCTCCCACCAAGGTTGTGGCCCCGCCCTCATCCAG
CGACAGCAGCAGCGATAGCTCCTCGGACAGTGACAGTTCGACTGATGACTCTGAGGAGGAGCGAGCCCAG
CGGCTGGCTGAGCTCCAGGAGCAGCTCAAAGCCGTGCACGAGCAGCTTGCAGCCCTCTCTCAGCCCCAGC
AGAACAAACCAAAGAAAAAGGAGAAAGACAAGAAGGAAAAGAAAAAAGAAAAGCACAAAAGGAAAGAGGA
AGTGGAAGAGAATAAAAAAAGCAAAGCCAAGGAACCTCCTCCTAAAAAGACGAAGAAAAATAATAGCAGC
AACAGCAATGTGAGCAAGAAGGAGCCAGCGCCCATGAAGAGCAAGCCCCCTCCCACGTATGAG
[249 nt withheld, positions 3611-3859]
GAGAAAGTTGATGTGATTGCCGGCTCCTCCAAGATGAAGGGCTTCTCGTCCTCAGAGTCGGAGAGCTCCA
GTGAGTCCAGCTCCTCTGACAGCGAAGACTCCGAAACAGCATCTGCATTGCCGGGACCGGATATGAGCAT
GAAACCTAGTGCCGCCCTGTCTCCATCCCCTGCACTTCCCTTTCTCCCACCAACTTCTGACCCACCAGAC
CACCCACCCAGGGAGCCACCTCCACAGCCCATCATGCCTTCAGTATTCTCTCCAGACAACCCTCTGATGC
TCTCTGCTTTCCCCAGCTCACTGTTGGTGACAGGGGACGGGGGCCCTTGCCTCAGTGGGGCTGGGGCTGG
CAAGGTCATTGTCAAAGTCAAGACAGAAGGGGGGTCAGCTGAGCCCTCTCAAACTCAGAACTTTATCCTT
ACTCAGACTGCCCTCAATTCGACTGCCCCGGGCACTCCCTGTGGAGGCCTTGAGGGTCCTGCACCTCCAT
TTGTGACAGCATCTAATGTGAAGACCATTCTGCCCTCTAAGGCTGTTGGTGTCAGCCAGGAGGGTCCTCC
AGGCCTTCCGCCTCAGCCTCCACCACCAGTTGCTCAACTGGTCCCCATTGTGCCCCTGGAAAAAGCTTGG
CCAGGGCCACATGGGACAACCGGGGAAGGAGGTCCTGTGGCCACTCTATCCAAGCCTTCCCTAGGTGACC
GCTCCAAAATTTCCAAGGACGTTTATGAGAACTTCCGTCAGTGGCAGCGTTACAAAGCCTTGGCCCGGAG
GCACCTATCCCAGAGTCCTGACACAGAAGCTCTTTCCTGTTTTCTTATCCCAGTGCTTCGTTCCCTGGCC
CGGCTGAAGCCCACTATGACCCTGGAGGAGGGACTGCCATTGGCTGTGCAGGAGTGGGAGCACACCAGCA
ACTTTGACCGGATGATCTTTTATGAGATGGCAGAAAGGTTCATGGAGTTTGAGGCTGAGGAGATGCAGAT
TCAGAACACACAGCTGATGAATGGGTCTCAGGGCCTGTCTCCTGCAACCCCTTTGAAACTTGATCCTCTA
GGGCCCCTGGCCTCTGAGGTTTGCCAGCAGCCAGTGTACATTCCGAAGAAGGCAGCCTCCAAGACACGGG
CCCCCCGCCGGCGTCAGCGTAAAGCCCAGAGACCTCCTGCTCCTGAGGCACCCAAGGAGATCCCACCAGA
AGCTGTGAAGGAGTATGTTGACATCATGGAATGGCTGGTGGGGACTCACTTGGCCACTGGGGAGTCAGAT
GGAAAACAAGAGGAAGAAGGGCAGCAGCAGGAGGAGGAAGGGATGTATCCAGATCCAGGTCTCCTGAGCT
ACATCAATGAGCTGTGTTCTCAGAAGGTCTTTGTCTCCAAGGTGGAGGCTGTCATTCACCCTCAATTTCT
GGCAGATCTGCTGTCCCCAGAAAAACAGAGAGATCCCTTGGCCTTAATTGAGGAGCTAGAGCAAGAAGAA
GGACTCACTCTTGCCCAGCTGGTCCAGAAGCGACTCATGGCCTTGGAAGAGGAGGAAGATGCAGAGGCGC
CTCCAAGTTTCAGTGGCGCTCAGTTGGACTCAAGTCCTTCTGGTTCTGTTGAGGATGAAGATGGGGATGG
GCGGCTTCGGCCCTCACCTGGGCTTCAGGGGGCTGGGGGCGCCGCTTGCCTTGGAAAGGTTTCTTCTTCA
GGAAAACGGGCAAGAGAAGTGCATGGTGGGCAGGAGCAAGCCCTAGATAGCCCCAGAGGGATGCACAGGG
ATGGGAACACTCTGCCATCCCCCAGCAGCTGGGACCTGCAGCCAGAACTTGCAGCTCCACAGGGAACTCC
GGGACCCTTGGGTGTGGAGAGGAGAGGGTCTGGGAAGGTTATAAACCAGGTATCTCTACATCAGGATGGC
CATCTAGGAGGCGCTGGGCCTCCTGGGCACTGCCTGGTGGCTGATAGGACTTCAGAGGCTCTGCCCCTTT
GTTGGCAGGGAGGCTTCCAGCCTGAGAGCACTCCCAGTTTGGATGCTGGACTTGCAGAGCTGGCTCCTCT
GCAAGGACAAGGGTTAGAAAAGCAAGTCCTGGGATTGCAGAAAGGACAACAAACAGGGGGTCGTGGAGTG
CTTCCTCAAGGGAAGGAGCCTTTAGCAGTGCCCTGGGAAGGCTCTTCAGGAGCCATGTGGGGAGATGACA
GAGGTACCCCCATGGCTCAGAGTTATGATCAGAATCCTTCCCCTAGAGCAGCTGGGGAGAGGGACGATGT
CTGTCTCAGCCCAGGAGTTTGGCTGAGCAGTGAGATGGATGCTGTAGGCTTGGAGCTGCCTGTACAAATA
GAGGAGGTCATAGAGAGCTTCCAAGTTGAGAAGTGTGTAACTGAGTATCAGGAAGGCTGCCAGGGACTGG
GCTCCAGGGGCAACATTTCCCTGGGTCCTGGAGAAACCCTAGTACCTGGGGATACGGAGAGCAGTGTGAT
TCCCTGTGGAGGCACAGTTGCGGCAGCTGCCCTAGAAAAGAGAAACTATTGCAGCTTGCCAGGACCTTTG
AGGGCCAACAGCCCACCCTTGAGGTCCAAAGAAAATCAAGAACAGAGCTGTGAAACCGTAGGGCATCCCA
GTGATCTGTGGGCAGAAGGTTGCTTCCCATTGCTAGAAAGTGGTGATTCCACACTGGGGTCTTCCAAAGA
AACCCTTCCACCCACATGCCAAGGCAATCTCCTTATCATGGGGACTGAGGATGCCTCCTCCTTGCCTGAA
GCCAGCCAAGAGGCAGGGAGCAGAGGCAATTCCTTTTCTCCTCTGTTGGAAACCATAGAACCTGTCAACA
TACTAGATGTTAAAGATGACTGTGGCCTCCAACTAAGGGTCAGCGAGGACACCTGCCCACTGAATGTTCA
TTCTTATGACCCCCAAGGAGAAGGCAGGGTGGATCCTGATCTGTCCAAGCCTAAAAACCTTGCTCCTTTA
CAAGAGAGTCAGGAGTCTTACACAACTGGGACTCCCAAAGCAACATCTTCTCACCAGGGCCTTGGAAGCA
CTTTGCCTAGAAGGGGAACCAGGAATGCCATAGTTCCGAGAGAAACTTCTGTTAGTAAAACACACAGGTC
AGCAGACAGGGCCAAAGGAAAGGAGAAAAAGAAAAAGGAAGCAGAGGAAGAGGATGAGGAACTCTCCAAC
TTTGCTTACCTCTTGGCCTCTAAACTTAGCCTCTCACCAAGGGAGCATCCCCTCAGTCCTCACCATGCCT
CAGGAGGTCAGGGCAGCCAGAGAGCATCCCACCTGCTCCCTGCTGGAGCAAAAGGCCCCAGCAAACTTCC
ATATCCTGTTGCCAAGTCTGGGAAGCGAGCTCTAGCTGGAGGTCCAGCCCCTACTGAAAAGACACCCCAC
TCAGGAGCTCAACTTGGGGTCCCCAGGGAGAAACCCCTAGCTCTGGGAGTAGTTCGACCCTCACAGCCTC
GTAAAAGGCGGTGTGACAGTTTTGTCACGGGCAGAAGGAAGAAACGACGTCGTAGCCAGGGCTCGACCTG
ATCATAGTGAGGCTCGAGTCTAGAGGGCCCGTTTAAACCCGCTGATCAGCCTCGACTGTGCCTTCTAGTT
GCCAGCCATCTGTTGTTTGCCCCTCCCCCGTGCCTTCCTTGACCCTGGAAGGTGCCACTCCCACTGTCCT
TTCCTAATAAAATGAGGAAATTGCATCGCATTGTCTGAGTAGGTGTCATTCTATTCTGGGGGGTGGGGTG
GGGCAGGACAGCAAGGGGGAGGATTGGGAAGACAATAGCAGGCATGCTGGGGATGCGGTGGGCTCTATGG
CTTCTGAGGCGGAAAGAACCAGCTGGGGCTCTAGGGGGTATCCCC
[124 nt withheld, positions 7685-7808]
C
[91 nt withheld, positions 7810-7900]
AGGGTGATGGTTCACGTACCTAGAAGTTCCTATTCCGAAGTTCCTATTCTCTAGAAAGTATAGGAACTTC
CTTGGCCAAAAAGCCTGAACTCACCGCGACGTCTGTCGAGAAGTTTCTGATCGAAAAGTTCGACAGCGTC
TCCGACCTGATGCAGCTCTCGGAGGGCGAAGAATCTCGTGCTTTCAGCTTCGATGTAGGAGGGCGTGGAT
ATGTCCTGCGGGTAAATAGCTGCGCCGATGGTTTCTACAAAGATCGTTATGTTTATCGGCACTTTGCATC
GGCCGCGCTCCCGATTCCGGAAGTGCTTGACATTGGGGAATTCAGCGAGAGCCTGACCTATTGCATCTCC
CGCCGTGCACAGGGTGTCACGTTGCAAGACCTGCCTGAAACCGAACTGCCCGCTGTTCTGCAGCCGGTCG
CGGAGGCCATGGATGCGATCGCTGCGGCCGATCTTAGCCAGACGAGCGGGTTCGGCCCATTCGGACCGCA
AGGAATCGGTCAATACACTACATGGCGTGATTTCATATGCGCGATTGCTGATCCCCATGTGTATCACTGG
CAAACTGTGATGGACGACACCGTCAGTGCGTCCGTCGCGCAGGCTCTCGATGAGCTGATGCTTTGGGCCG
AGGACTGCCCCGAAGTCCGGCACCTCGTGCACGCGGATTTCGGCTCCAACAATGTCCTGACGGACAATGG
CCGCATAACAGCGGTCATTGACTGGAGCGAGGCGATGTTCGGGGATTCCCAATACGAGGTCGCCAACATC
TTCTTCTGGAGGCCGTGGTTGGCTTGTATGGAGCAGCAGACGCGCTACTTCGAGCGGAGGCATCCGGAGC
TTGCAGGATCGCCGCGGCTCCGGGCGTATATGCTCCGCATTGGTCTTGACCAACTCTATCAGAGCTTGGT
TGACGGCAATTTCGATGATGCAGCTTGGGCGCAGGGTCGATGCGACGCAATCGTCCGATCCGGAGCCGGG
ACTGTCGGGCGTACACAAATCGCCCGCAGAAGCGCGGCCGTCTGGACCGATGGCTGTGTAGAAGTACTCG
CCGATAGTGGAAACCGACGCCCCAGCACTCGTCCGAGGGCAAAGGAATAGCACGTACTACGAGATTTCGA
TTCCACCGCCGCCTTCTATGAAAGGTTGGGCTTCGGAATCGTTTTCCGGGACGCCGGCTGGATGATCCTC
CAGCGCGGGGATCTCATGCTGGAGTTCTTCGCCCACCCCAACTTGTTTATTGCAGCTTATAATGGTTACA
AATAAAGCAATAGCATCACAAATTTCACAAATAAAGCATTTTTTTCACTGCATTCTAGTTGTGGTTTGTC
CAAACTCATCAATGTATCTTATCATGTCTGTATACCGTCGACCTCTAGCTAGAGCTTGGCGTAATCATGG
TCATAGCTGTTTCCTGTGTGAAATTGTTATCCGCTCACAATTCCACACAACATACGAGCCGGAAGCATAA
AGTGTAAAGCCTGGGGTGCCTAATGAGTGAGCTAACTCACATTAATTGCGTTGCGCTCACTGCCCGCTTT
CCAGTCGGGAAACCTGTCGTGCCAGCTGCATTAATGAATCGGCCAACGCGCGGGGAGAGGCGGTTTGCGT
ATTGGGCGCTCTTCCGCTTCCTCGCTCACTGACTCGCTGCGCTCGGTCGTTCGGCTGCGGCGAGCGGTAT
CAGCTCACTCAAAGGCGGTAATACGGTTATCCACAGAATCAGGGGATAACGCAGGAAAGAACATGTGAGC
AAAAGGCCAGCAAAAGGCCAGGAACCGTAAAAAGGCCGCGTTGCTGGCGTTTTTCCATAGGCTCCGCCCC
CCTGACGAGCATCACAAAAATCGACGCTCAAGTCAGAGGTGGCGAAACCCGACAGGACTATAAAGATACC
AGGCGTTTCCCCCTGGAAGCTCCCTCGTGCGCTCTCCTGTTCCGACCCTGCCGCTTACCGGATACCTGTC
CGCCTTTCTCCCTTCGGGAAGCGTGGCGCTTTCTCATAGCTCACGCTGTAGGTATCTCAGTTCGGTGTAG
GTCGTTCGCTCCAAGCTGGGCTGTGTGCACGAACCCCCCGTTCAGCCCGACCGCTGCGCCTTATCCGGTA
ACTATCGTCTTGAGTCCAACCCGGTAAGACACGACTTATCGCCACTGGCAGCAGCCACTGGTAACAGGAT
TAGCAGAGCGAGGTATGTAGGCGGTGCTACAGAGTTCTTGAAGTGGTGGCCTAACTACGGCTACACTAGA
AGAACAGTATTTGGTATCTGCGCTCTGCTGAAGCCAGTTACCTTCGGAAAAAGAGTTGGTAGCTCTTGAT
CCGGCAAACAAACCACCGCTGGTAGCGGTGGTTTTTTTGTTTGCAAGCAGCAGATTACGCGCAGAAAAAA
AGGATCTCAAGAAGATCCTTTGATCTTTTCTACGGGGTCTGACGCTCAGTGGAACGAAAACTCACGTTAA
GGGATTTTGGTCATGAGATTATCAAAAAGGATCTTCACCTAGATCCTTTTAAATTAAAAATGAAGTTTTA
AATCAATCTAAAGTATATATGAGTAAACTTGGTCTGACAGTTACCAATGCTTAATCAGTGAGGCACCTAT
CTCAGCGATCTGTCTATTTCGTTCATCCATAGTTGCCTGACTCCCCGTCGTGTAGATAACTACGATACGG
GAGGGCTTACCATCTGGCCCCAGTGCTGCAATGATACCGCGAGACCCACGCTCACCGGCTCCAGATTTAT
CAGCAATAAACCAGCCAGCCGGAAGGGCCGAGCGCAGAAGTGGTCCTGCAACTTTATCCGCCTCCATCCA
GTCTATTAATTGTTGCCGGGAAGCTAGAGTAAGTAGTTCGCCAGTTAATAGTTTGCGCAACGTTGTTGCC
ATTGCTACAGGCATCGTGGTGTCACGCTCGTCGTTTGGTATGGCTTCATTCAGCTCCGGTTCCCAACGAT
CAAGGCGAGTTACATGATCCCCCATGTTGTGCAAAAAAGCGGTTAGCTCCTTCGGTCCTCCGATCGTTGT
CAGAAGTAAGTTGGCCGCAGTGTTATCACTCATGGTTATGGCAGCACTGCATAATTCTCTTACTGTCATG
CCATCCGTAAGATGCTTTTCTGTGACTGGTGAGTACTCAACCAAGTCATTCTGAGAATAGTGTATGCGGC
GACCGAGTTGCTCTTGCCCGGCGTCAATACGGGATAATACCGCGCCACATAGCAGAACTTTAAAAGTGCT
CATCATTGGAAAACGTTCTTCGGGGCGAAAACTCTCAAGGATCTTACCGCTGTTGAGATCCAGTTCGATG
TAACCCACTCGTGCACCCAACTGATCTTCAGCATCTTTTACTTTCACCAGCGTTTCTGGGTGAGCAAAAA
CAGGAAGGCAAAATGCCGCAAAAAAGGGAATAAGGGCGACACGGAAATGTTGAATACTCATACTCTTCCT
TTTTCAATATTATTGAAGCATTTATCAGGGTTATTGTCTCATGAGCGGATACATATTTGAATGTATTTAG
AAAAATAAACAAATAGGGGTTCCGCGCACATTTCCCCGAAAAGTGCCACCTGACGTC
Features (pLannotate 1.2.2; 23 found; start..end, strand, type, name):
     28..80      -  misc_feature   bom (fragment): basis of mobility region from pBR322
    235..614     +  enhancer       CMV enhancer: human cytomegalovirus immediate early enhancer
    615..818     +  promoter       CMV promoter: human cytomegalovirus (CMV) immediate early promoter
    820..839     +  promoter       PLtetO-1 promoter (fragment): modified phage lambda PL promoter with tet operator sites (Lutz and Bujard, 1997)
    841..860     +  promoter       PLtetO-1 promoter (fragment): modified phage lambda PL promoter with tet operator sites (Lutz and Bujard, 1997)
    868..901     +  promoter       TRE3GV promoter (fragment): 3rd-generation Tet-responsive promoter that can be activated by binding of Tet-On® 3G, optimized for retroviral and lentiviral vectors
   1088..1792    +  CDS            mNeonGreen: mNeonGreen is a basic (constitutively fluorescent) green/yellow fluorescent protein published in 2013, derived from Branchiostoma lanceolatum. It is reported to be a very rapidly-maturing monomer with moderate acid sensitivity.
   1814..3916    +  CDS            BRD4 (fragment) (sequence partly withheld): BRD4_HUMAN - Also known as HUNK1. Experimental evidence at protein level: Swiss-Prot protein existence level 1. [Isoform B]: Acts as a chromatin insulator in the DNA damage response pathway. Inhibits DNA damage response signaling by recruiting the condensin-2 complex to acetylated histones, leading to chromatin structure remodeling, insulating the region from DNA damage response by limiting spreading of histone H2AX/H2A.x phosphorylation. From Homo sapiens (Human).
   3959..7348    +  CDS            NUTM1: NUTM1_HUMAN - Also known as C15orf55, NUT. Experimental evidence at protein level: Swiss-Prot protein existence level 1. Plays a role in the regulation of proliferation. Regulates TERT expression by modulating SP1 binding to TERT promoter binding sites. From Homo sapiens (Human).
   7415..7639    +  polyA_signal   bGH poly(A) signal: bovine growth hormone polyadenylation signal
   7643..7664    +  promoter       SV40 promoter (fragment): SV40 enhancer and early promoter
   7685..7918    +  rep_origin     f1 ori (fragment) (sequence partly withheld): f1 bacteriophage origin of replication; arrow indicates direction of (+) strand synthesis
   7923..7970    +  protein_bind   FRT: FLP-mediated recombination occurs in the 8-bp core sequence TCTAGAAA (Turan and Bode, 2011). FLP recombinase from the Saccharomyces cerevisiae 2μ plasmid
   7978..9000    +  CDS            HygR: aminoglycoside phosphotransferase from E. coli; aph(4)-Ia; confers resistance to hygromycin
   9010..9135    +  CDS            ble (fragment): BLE_KLEPN - Experimental evidence at protein level: Swiss-Prot protein existence level 1. Binding protein with a strong affinity to the bleomycin family of antibiotics. Binds to CL990; an antimitotic-antibiotic compound. From Klebsiella pneumoniae.
   9130..9251    +  polyA_signal   SV40 poly(A) signal: SV40 polyadenylation signal
   9322..9344    -  protein_bind   lac operator (fragment): The lac repressor binds to the lac operator to inhibit transcription in E. coli. This inhibition can be relieved by adding lactose or isopropyl-β-D-thiogalactopyranoside (IPTG). lac repressor encoded by lacI
   9348..9378    -  promoter       lac promoter: promoter for the E. coli lac operon
   9393..9414    -  protein_bind   CAP binding site: CAP binding activates transcription in the presence of cAMP. E. coli catabolite activator protein
   9427..9519    -  CDS            lacI (fragment): lac repressor; lacI; The lac repressor binds to the lac operator to inhibit transcription in E. coli. This inhibition can be relieved by adding lactose or isopropyl-β-D-thiogalactopyranoside (IPTG).
   9702..10290   -  rep_origin     ori: high-copy-number ColE1/pMB1/pBR322/pUC origin of replication
  10461..11321   -  CDS            AmpR: β-lactamase; bla; confers resistance to ampicillin, carbenicillin, and related antibiotics
  11322..11426   -  promoter       AmpR promoter: bla
