[The description below was written by a language model from this plasmid's Addgene catalogue record and pLannotate feature annotations shown in this document.]
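Description:
pcDNA5-FRT/TO-mNeonGreen-BRD4-NUT is a mammalian expression plasmid built on the pcDNA5/FRT/TO backbone and designed for tetracycline-inducible expression of the human BRD4-NUT fusion oncoprotein from a single, defined genomic site. In bacteria it is maintained as a high-copy plasmid through a ColE1/pUC-type origin and selected with ampicillin via the β-lactamase gene. The sequenced record is about 11.5 kb, consistent with a roughly 5.2 kb backbone carrying a 6.3 kb insert.

The expression cassette uses the CMV immediate-early enhancer and promoter followed by short tet operator sequences (annotated as PLtetO-1 and TRE3GV fragments). These allow Tet repressor to silence transcription in repressor-expressing host cells until tetracycline or doxycycline is added. Downstream lies an open reading frame encoding N-terminal mNeonGreen, a bright monomeric green/yellow fluorescent protein, joined to a BRD4 fragment fused directly to NUTM1 (NUT), and terminated by the bGH polyadenylation signal. The depositor also notes an NLS, which is not separately annotated in the feature table. The insert was placed between EcoRV and XhoI sites.

After the cassette, an FRT site sits immediately upstream of a hygromycin resistance coding sequence with an SV40 poly(A) signal. No full promoter is annotated in front of this gene, in keeping with the Flp-In design, in which resistance is expressed only after Flp-mediated integration at a genomic FRT site that supplies a promoter. According to the depositor, the plasmid is co-transfected with the Flp recombinase vector pOG44. The resulting stable lines support inducible, fluorescently trackable BRD4-NUT expression, and the associated work concerns condensate formation and gene expression driven by the fusion.
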