Addgene plasmid #204694: pcDNA5-FRT/TO-mNeonGreen-BRD4-NUT
Purpose: This plasmid allows for inducible expression of full-length BRD4-NUT fusion tagged with mNeonGreen, in mammalian cells.
Depositing lab: Michael Rosen. Publication: Molecular features driving condensate formation and gene expression by the BRD4-NUT fusion oncoprotein are overlapping but distinct. Kosno M, Currie SL, Kumar A, Xing C, Rosen MK. Sci Rep. 2023 Jul 24;13(1):11907. doi: 10.1038/s41598-023-39102-9. PubMed 37488172.
Backbone
  Vector backbone: pcDNA5
  Backbone manufacturer: Thermo Fisher Scientific
  Backbone size w/o insert (bp): 5160
  Vector type: Mammalian Expression
Growth in bacteria
  Bacterial resistance: Ampicillin, 100 μg/mL
  Growth temperature: 37°C
  Growth strain: DH5alpha
  Copy number: High Copy
Gene/Insert
  Gene/Insert name: BRD4-NUT
  Species: H. sapiens (human)
  Insert size (bp): 6315
  Mutation: direct fusion of BRD4 and NUT
  Entrez Gene: BRD4 (a.k.a. CAP, CDLS6, FSHRG4, HUNK1, HUNKI, MCAP); NUTM1 (a.k.a. C15orf55, FAM22H, NUT)
  Promoter: CMV
  Tag / fusion protein: mNeonGreen (N terminal on insert)
  Cloning method: Restriction Enzyme; 5′ cloning site EcoRV (not destroyed); 3′ cloning site XhoI (not destroyed)
  Sequencing primers: 5′ CCATAGAAGACACCGGGACCGATCC; 3′ TAGAAGGCACAGTCGAGG
Terms and licenses: Academic/Nonprofit Terms; Industry Terms: Not Available to Industry
Depositor comments: NLS, mNeonGreen, other inserts are a fusion of two genes / / All our plasmids are pcDNA5-FRT/TO and are used in a co-transfection with Flp recombinase expression vector, pOG44.
How to cite: pcDNA5-FRT/TO-mNeonGreen-BRD4-NUT was a gift from Michael Rosen (Addgene plasmid # 204694 ; http://n2t.net/addgene:204694 ; RRID:Addgene_204694)
