>Addgene plasmid #204694 | pcDNA5-FRT/TO-mNeonGreen-BRD4-NUT | depositor partial sequence | sequence record 402664 | pcDNA5-FRT/TO-mNeonGreen-BRD4-NUT sequence 6409 bps
CTTAAGCTTGGTACCGAGCTCGGATCCACTAGTCCAGTGTGGTGGAATTCTGCAGATATCCAGCACAGTG
GCGGCCGATGGGACCGGCTGCCAAGCGCGTGAAACTCGATGGCGTGAGCAAGGGCGAGGAGGATAACATG
GCCTCTCTCCCAGCGACACATGAGTTACACATCTTTGGCTCCATCAACGGTGTGGACTTTGACATGGTGG
GTCAGGGCACCGGCAATCCAAATGATGGTTATGAGGAGTTAAACCTGAAGTCCACCAAGGGTGACCTCCA
GTTCTCCCCCTGGATTCTGGTCCCTCATATCGGGTATGGCTTCCATCAGTACCTGCCCTACCCTGACGGG
ATGTCGCCTTTCCAGGCCGCAATGGTAGATGGCTCCGGATACCAAGTCCATCGCACAATGCAGTTTGAAG
ATGGTGCCTCCCTTACTGTTAACTACCGCTACACCTACGAGGGAAGCCACATCAAAGGAGAGGCCCAGGT
GAAGGGGACTGGTTTCCCTGCTGACGGTCCTGTGATGACCAACTCGCTGACCGCTGCGGACTGGTGCAGG
TCGAAGAAGACTTACCCCAACGACAAAACCATCATCAGTACCTTTAAGTGGAGTTACACCACTGGAAATG
GCAAGCGCTACCGGAGCACTGCGCGGACCACCTACACCTTTGCCAAGCCAATGGCGGCTAACTATCTGAA
GAACCAGCCGATGTACGTGTTCCGTAAGACGGAACTCAAGCACTCCAAGACCGAACTCAACTTCAAGGAG
TGGCAAAAGGCCTTTACCGATGTGATGGGCATGGACGAGCTGTACAAGGGCGGCTCGTACGTGTACAAGT
CTGCGGAGAGCGGCCCTGGGACGAGATTGAGAAATCTGCCAGTAATGGGGGATGGACTAGAAACTTCCCA
AATGTCTACAACACAGGCCCAGGCCCAACCCCAGCCAGCCAACGCAGCCAGCACCAACCCCCCGCCCCCA
GAGACCTCCAACCCTAACAAGCCCAAGAGGCAG
[300 nt withheld, positions 1014-1313]
AAAATAAATGAGCTACCCACAGAAGAAACCGAGATCATGATAGTCCAGGCAAAAGGAAGAGGACGTGGGA
GGAAAGAAACAGGGACAGCAAAACCTGGCGTTTCCACGGTACCAAACACAACTCAAGCATCGACTCCTCC
GCAGACCCAGACCCCTCAGCCGAATCCTCCTCCTGTGCAGGCCACGCCTCACCCCTTCCCTGCCGTCACC
CCGGACCTCATCGTCCAGACCCCTGTCATGACAGTGGTGCCTCCCCAGCCACTGCAGACGCCCCCGCCAG
TGCCCCCCCAGCCACAACCCCCACCCGCTCCAGCTCCCCAGCCCGTACAGAGCCACCCACCCATCATCGC
GGCCACCCCACAGCCTGTGAAGACAAAGAAGGGAGTGAAGAGGAAAGCAGACACCACCACCCCCACCACC
ATTGACCCCATTCACGAGCCACCCTCGCTGCCCCCGGAGCCCAAGACCACCAAGCTGGGCCAGCGGCGGG
AGAGCAGCCGGCCTGTGAAACCTCCAAAGAAGGACGTGCCCGACTCTCAGCAGCACCCAGCACCAGAGAA
GAGCAGCAAGGTCTCGGAGCAGCTCAAGTGCTGCAGCGGCATCCTCAAGGAGATGTTTGCCAAGAAGCAC
GCCGCCTACGCCTGGCCCTTCTACAAGCCTGTGGACGTGGAGGCACTGGGCCTACACGACTACTGTGACA
TCATCAAGCACCCCATGGACATGAGCACAATCAAGTCTAAACTGGAGGCCCGTGAGTACCGTGATGCTCA
GGAGTTTGGTGCTGACGTCCGATTGATGTTCTCCAACTGCTATAAGTACAACCCTCCTGACCATGAGGTG
GTGGCCATGGCCCGCAAGCTCCAGGATGTGTTCGAAATGCGCTTTGCCAAGATGCCGGACGAGCCTGAGG
AGCCAGTGGTGGCCGTGTCCTCCCCGGCAGTGCCCCCTCCCACCAAGGTTGTGGCCCCGCCCTCATCCAG
CGACAGCAGCAGCGATAGCTCCTCGGACAGTGACAGTTCGACTGATGACTCTGAGGAGGAGCGAGCCCAG
CGGCTGGCTGAGCTCCAGGAGCAGCTCAAAGCCGTGCACGAGCAGCTTGCAGCCCTCTCTCAGCCCCAGC
AGAACAAACCAAAGAAAAAGGAGAAAGACAAGAAGGAAAAGAAAAAAGAAAAGCACAAAAGGAAAGAGGA
AGTGGAAGAGAATAAAAAAAGCAAAGCCAAGGAACCTCCTCCTAAAAAGACGAAGAAAAATAATAGCAGC
AACAGCAATGTGAGCAAGAAGGAGCCAGCGCCCATGAAGAGCAAGCCCCCTCCCACGTATGAG
[249 nt withheld, positions 2637-2885]
GAGAAAGTTGATGTGATTGCCGGCTCCTCCAAGATGAAGGGCTTCTCGTCCTCAGAGTCGGAGAGCTCCA
GTGAGTCCAGCTCCTCTGACAGCGAAGACTCCGAAACAGCATCTGCATTGCCGGGACCGGATATGAGCAT
GAAACCTAGTGCCGCCCTGTCTCCATCCCCTGCACTTCCCTTTCTCCCACCAACTTCTGACCCACCAGAC
CACCCACCCAGGGAGCCACCTCCACAGCCCATCATGCCTTCAGTATTCTCTCCAGACAACCCTCTGATGC
TCTCTGCTTTCCCCAGCTCACTGTTGGTGACAGGGGACGGGGGCCCTTGCCTCAGTGGGGCTGGGGCTGG
CAAGGTCATTGTCAAAGTCAAGACAGAAGGGGGGTCAGCTGAGCCCTCTCAAACTCAGAACTTTATCCTT
ACTCAGACTGCCCTCAATTCGACTGCCCCGGGCACTCCCTGTGGAGGCCTTGAGGGTCCTGCACCTCCAT
TTGTGACAGCATCTAATGTGAAGACCATTCTGCCCTCTAAGGCTGTTGGTGTCAGCCAGGAGGGTCCTCC
AGGCCTTCCGCCTCAGCCTCCACCACCAGTTGCTCAACTGGTCCCCATTGTGCCCCTGGAAAAAGCTTGG
CCAGGGCCACATGGGACAACCGGGGAAGGAGGTCCTGTGGCCACTCTATCCAAGCCTTCCCTAGGTGACC
GCTCCAAAATTTCCAAGGACGTTTATGAGAACTTCCGTCAGTGGCAGCGTTACAAAGCCTTGGCCCGGAG
GCACCTATCCCAGAGTCCTGACACAGAAGCTCTTTCCTGTTTTCTTATCCCAGTGCTTCGTTCCCTGGCC
CGGCTGAAGCCCACTATGACCCTGGAGGAGGGACTGCCATTGGCTGTGCAGGAGTGGGAGCACACCAGCA
ACTTTGACCGGATGATCTTTTATGAGATGGCAGAAAGGTTCATGGAGTTTGAGGCTGAGGAGATGCAGAT
TCAGAACACACAGCTGATGAATGGGTCTCAGGGCCTGTCTCCTGCAACCCCTTTGAAACTTGATCCTCTA
GGGCCCCTGGCCTCTGAGGTTTGCCAGCAGCCAGTGTACATTCCGAAGAAGGCAGCCTCCAAGACACGGG
CCCCCCGCCGGCGTCAGCGTAAAGCCCAGAGACCTCCTGCTCCTGAGGCACCCAAGGAGATCCCACCAGA
AGCTGTGAAGGAGTATGTTGACATCATGGAATGGCTGGTGGGGACTCACTTGGCCACTGGGGAGTCAGAT
GGAAAACAAGAGGAAGAAGGGCAGCAGCAGGAGGAGGAAGGGATGTATCCAGATCCAGGTCTCCTGAGCT
ACATCAATGAGCTGTGTTCTCAGAAGGTCTTTGTCTCCAAGGTGGAGGCTGTCATTCACCCTCAATTTCT
GGCAGATCTGCTGTCCCCAGAAAAACAGAGAGATCCCTTGGCCTTAATTGAGGAGCTAGAGCAAGAAGAA
GGACTCACTCTTGCCCAGCTGGTCCAGAAGCGACTCATGGCCTTGGAAGAGGAGGAAGATGCAGAGGCGC
CTCCAAGTTTCAGTGGCGCTCAGTTGGACTCAAGTCCTTCTGGTTCTGTTGAGGATGAAGATGGGGATGG
GCGGCTTCGGCCCTCACCTGGGCTTCAGGGGGCTGGGGGCGCCGCTTGCCTTGGAAAGGTTTCTTCTTCA
GGAAAACGGGCAAGAGAAGTGCATGGTGGGCAGGAGCAAGCCCTAGATAGCCCCAGAGGGATGCACAGGG
ATGGGAACACTCTGCCATCCCCCAGCAGCTGGGACCTGCAGCCAGAACTTGCAGCTCCACAGGGAACTCC
GGGACCCTTGGGTGTGGAGAGGAGAGGGTCTGGGAAGGTTATAAACCAGGTATCTCTACATCAGGATGGC
CATCTAGGAGGCGCTGGGCCTCCTGGGCACTGCCTGGTGGCTGATAGGACTTCAGAGGCTCTGCCCCTTT
GTTGGCAGGGAGGCTTCCAGCCTGAGAGCACTCCCAGTTTGGATGCTGGACTTGCAGAGCTGGCTCCTCT
GCAAGGACAAGGGTTAGAAAAGCAAGTCCTGGGATTGCAGAAAGGACAACAAACAGGGGGTCGTGGAGTG
CTTCCTCAAGGGAAGGAGCCTTTAGCAGTGCCCTGGGAAGGCTCTTCAGGAGCCATGTGGGGAGATGACA
GAGGTACCCCCATGGCTCAGAGTTATGATCAGAATCCTTCCCCTAGAGCAGCTGGGGAGAGGGACGATGT
CTGTCTCAGCCCAGGAGTTTGGCTGAGCAGTGAGATGGATGCTGTAGGCTTGGAGCTGCCTGTACAAATA
GAGGAGGTCATAGAGAGCTTCCAAGTTGAGAAGTGTGTAACTGAGTATCAGGAAGGCTGCCAGGGACTGG
GCTCCAGGGGCAACATTTCCCTGGGTCCTGGAGAAACCCTAGTACCTGGGGATACGGAGAGCAGTGTGAT
TCCCTGTGGAGGCACAGTTGCGGCAGCTGCCCTAGAAAAGAGAAACTATTGCAGCTTGCCAGGACCTTTG
AGGGCCAACAGCCCACCCTTGAGGTCCAAAGAAAATCAAGAACAGAGCTGTGAAACCGTAGGGCATCCCA
GTGATCTGTGGGCAGAAGGTTGCTTCCCATTGCTAGAAAGTGGTGATTCCACACTGGGGTCTTCCAAAGA
AACCCTTCCACCCACATGCCAAGGCAATCTCCTTATCATGGGGACTGAGGATGCCTCCTCCTTGCCTGAA
GCCAGCCAAGAGGCAGGGAGCAGAGGCAATTCCTTTTCTCCTCTGTTGGAAACCATAGAACCTGTCAACA
TACTAGATGTTAAAGATGACTGTGGCCTCCAACTAAGGGTCAGCGAGGACACCTGCCCACTGAATGTTCA
TTCTTATGACCCCCAAGGAGAAGGCAGGGTGGATCCTGATCTGTCCAAGCCTAAAAACCTTGCTCCTTTA
CAAGAGAGTCAGGAGTCTTACACAACTGGGACTCCCAAAGCAACATCTTCTCACCAGGGCCTTGGAAGCA
CTTTGCCTAGAAGGGGAACCAGGAATGCCATAGTTCCGAGAGAAACTTCTGTTAGTAAAACACACAGGTC
AGCAGACAGGGCCAAAGGAAAGGAGAAAAAGAAAAAGGAAGCAGAGGAAGAGGATGAGGAACTCTCCAAC
TTTGCTTACCTCTTGGCCTCTAAACTTAGCCTCTCACCAAGGGAGCATCCCCTCAGTCCTCACCATGCCT
CAGGAGGTCAGGGCAGCCAGAGAGCATCCCACCTGCTCCCTGCTGGAGCAAAAGGCCCCAGCAAACTTCC
ATATCCTGTTGCCAAGTCTGGGAAGCGAGCTCTAGCTGGAGGTCCAGCCCCTACTGAAAAGACACCCCAC
TCAGGAGCTCAACTTGGGGTCCCCAGGGAGAAACCCCTAGCTCTGGGAGTAGTTCGACCCTCACAGCCTC
GTAAAAGGCGGTGTGACAGTTTTGTCACGGGCAGAAGGAAGAAACGACGTCGTAGCCAGGGCTCGACCTG
ATCATAGTGAGGCTCGAGTCTAGA
